Addgene plasmid #204297: pJAT32
Purpose: (Empty Backbone) pJAT plasmid with multiple cloning site for introducing custom payload. Two U6 promoters.
Depositing lab: David Stern. Depositing organization: HHMI, Janelia Research Campus. Publication: The Janelia Atalanta plasmids provide a simple and efficient CRISPR/Cas9-mediated homology directed repair platform for Drosophila. Stern D, Kim E, Behrman E. bioRxiv 2023.06.17.545412 10.1101/2023.06.17.545412.
Backbone
  Vector backbone: Janelia Atalanta cloning plasmid
  Vector type: CRISPR
  Selectable markers: ccdB, SacB
Growth in bacteria
  Bacterial resistance: Spectinomycin, 50 μg/mL
  Growth temperature: 37°C
  Growth strain: ccdB Survival
  Growth instructions: Spectinomycin is in the backbone. Chlor and Amp are in the Gateway cloning arms. The plasmids can be maintained on any single of these antibiotics. Depositor typically grows them in Amp or Spec.
  Copy number: High Copy
Gene/Insert
  Gene/Insert name: pJAT32{dU6-3-attR3-Amp-ccdB-attR4-MCS-attR5-Chlor-SacB-attR6-dU6-1}
Terms and licenses: Academic/Nonprofit Terms; Industry Terms: Not Available to Industry
Depositor comments: Please visit https://www.biorxiv.org/content/10.1101/2023.06.17.545412v1 for bioRxiv preprint.
How to cite: pJAT32 was a gift from David Stern (Addgene plasmid # 204297 ; http://n2t.net/addgene:204297 ; RRID:Addgene_204297)
