[The description below was written by a language model from this plasmid's Addgene catalogue record and pLannotate feature annotations shown in this document.]
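Description:
pJAT32 is an empty-backbone member of the Janelia Atalanta plasmid series, a CRISPR/Cas9 homology-directed repair cloning platform for Drosophila. It is a high-copy bacterial plasmid of about 8.8 kb with a ColE1/pUC-type origin and a backbone aadA gene conferring spectinomycin (and streptomycin) resistance. Because it carries the ccdB toxin gene, it has to be propagated in a ccdB-tolerant strain. Ampicillin and chloramphenicol resistance genes are also present, but these sit inside the replaceable Gateway cassettes rather than in the backbone, so any one of the three antibiotics can maintain the unmodified plasmid.

The working region is arranged symmetrically around a central multiple cloning site meant to receive a user-defined payload. On one side, an attR3–attR4 Gateway cassette holds AmpR and ccdB; on the other, an attR5–attR6 cassette holds the chloramphenicol acetyltransferase gene and sacB, the levansucrase gene that makes cells sucrose-sensitive. The automated annotation labels the attR4 position as an attR2 fragment overlapping an attB4 core, which likely reflects similarity among mutant att sites, since the catalogue map names it attR4. LR recombination into each cassette removes its counter-selectable marker, so ccdB and sacB provide independent negative selection for the two events; in an HDR platform these positions presumably accept the flanking homology arms, though the record does not say this explicitly. Drosophila dU6-3 and dU6-1 RNA polymerase III promoters lie at the outer edges, both oriented inward toward the cassettes, a placement suited to driving guide RNA expression from sequences recombined in next to them. SP6 and T7 promoters flank the whole assembly. No Cas9 gene or fly transformation marker is annotated.
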