Features (pLannotate 1.2.2; 26 found; start..end, strand, type, name):
    149..172     +  promoter       Pc promoter (fragment): intI1 (promoter lies within the coding sequence); class 1 integron promoter
    348..404     +  CDS            GmR (fragment): gentamycin acetyltransferase; aacC1; confers resistance to gentamycin
    415..1202    +  CDS            SmR (fragment): aminoglycoside adenylyltransferase (Murphy, 1985); aadA; confers resistance to spectinomycin and streptomycin
   1448..2036    +  rep_origin     ori: high-copy-number ColE1/pMB1/pBR322/pUC origin of replication
   2239..2257    +  promoter       SP6 promoter: promoter for bacteriophage SP6 RNA polymerase
   2334..2754    +  promoter       dU6-3 promoter: RNA polymerase III promoter for Drosophila U6-3 snRNA (Port et al., 2014)
   2761..2884    +  protein_bind   attR3: mutant version of attR; recombination site for the Gateway® LR reaction LR Clonase™
   2907..2937    +  promoter       lac UV5 promoter: E. coli lac promoter with an "up" mutation
   2961..2978    +  promoter       cat promoter (fragment): promoter of the E. coli cat gene encoding chloramphenicol acetyltransferase
   2980..3084    +  promoter       AmpR promoter: bla
   3085..3945    +  CDS            AmpR: β-lactamase; bla; confers resistance to ampicillin, carbenicillin, and related antibiotics
   3946..4028    +  intron         PDK intron (fragment): pdk; modified pyruvate orthophosphate dikinase intron from Flaveria trinervia 3.0
   4119..4277    +  CDS            ccdA (fragment): CCDA_ECO57 - Also known as H, letA. Experimental evidence at protein level: Swiss-Prot protein existence level 1. Antitoxin component of a type II toxin-antitoxin (TA) system which inhibits the post-segregational killing (PSK) of plasmid-free cells, also referred to as a plasmid addiction system. Binds to and blocks the activity of CcdB; will also remove bound CcdB protein from the CcdB-GyrA complex by forming a CcdA-CcdB complex, a process termed rejuvenation. Functions as a transcriptional corepressor for the ccdAB operon, repression also requires CcdB (By similarity). From Escherichia coli
   4282..4584    +  CDS            ccdB: CCDB_ECOLI - Also known as G, letB, letD. Experimental evidence at protein level: Swiss-Prot protein existence level 1. Toxic component of a type II toxin-antitoxin (TA) system, functioning in plasmid maintainence. Responsible for the post- segregational killing (PSK) of plasmid-free cells, also referred to as a plasmid addiction system. Half-life of over 2 hours. Cell killing by CcdB is accompanied by filamentation, defects in chromosome and plasmid segregation, defects in cell division, formation of anucleate cells, decreased DNA synthesis and plasmid loss. Interferes with the activity of DN
   4625..4734    -  protein_bind   attR2 (fragment): mutant version of attR; recombination site for the Gateway® LR reaction LR Clonase™
   4728..4748    -  protein_bind   attB4: mutant version of attB; core recombination site for the Gateway® BP reaction BP Clonase™
   4786..4803    +  misc_feature   MCS (fragment): pUC18/19 multiple cloning site
   4906..5029    +  protein_bind   attR5: mutant version of attR; recombination site for the Gateway® LR reaction LR Clonase™
   5052..5082    +  promoter       lac UV5 promoter: E. coli lac promoter with an "up" mutation
   5106..5135    +  promoter       cat promoter (fragment): promoter of the E. coli cat gene encoding chloramphenicol acetyltransferase
   5136..5792    +  CDS            cat: CAT_ECOLX - Experimental evidence at protein level: Swiss-Prot protein existence level 1. This enzyme is an effector of chloramphenicol resistance in bacteria. From Escherichia coli. This protein is used as a marker in many commonly used cloning vectors, such as pACYC184.
   5804..6249    +  promoter       sacB promoter: sacR; sacB promoter and control region
   6250..7671    +  CDS            SacB: secreted levansucrase that renders bacterial growth sensitive to sucrose; Bacillus subtilis sacB; negative selection marker
   7710..7833    -  protein_bind   attR6: mutant version of attR; recombination site for the Gateway® LR reaction LR Clonase™
   7886..8682    -  promoter       dU6-1 promoter: RNA polymerase III promoter for Drosophila U6-1 snRNA (Port et al., 2014)
   8732..8750    -  promoter       T7 promoter: promoter for bacteriophage T7 RNA polymerase
>Addgene plasmid #204297 | pJAT32 | addgene full sequence | sequence record 405508 | Addgene NGS Result
GACTTTGCTCATGTTACCGATGCTATTCGGAAGAACGGCAACTAAGCTGCCGGGTTTGAAACACGGATGA
TCTCGCGGAGGGTAGCATGTTGATTGTAACGATGACAGAGCGTTGCTGCCTGTGATCAATTCGGGCACGA
ACCCAGTGGACATAAGCCTGTTCGGTTCGTAAGCTGTAATGCAAGTAGCGTATGCGCTCACGCAACTGGT
CCAGAACCTTGACCGAACGCAGCGGTGGTAACGGCGCAGTGGCGGTTTTCATGGCTTGTTATGACTGTTT
TTTTGGGGTACAGTCTATGCCTCGGGCATCCAAGCAGCAAGCGCGTTACGCCGTGGGTCGATGTTTGATG
TTATGGAGCAGCAACGATGTTACGCAGCAGGGCAGTCGCCCTAAAACAAAGTTAAACATCATGGGGGAAG
CGGTGATCGCCGAAGTATCGACTCAACTATCAGAGGTAGTTGGCGTCATCGAGCGCCATCTCGAACCGAC
GTTGCTGGCCGTACATTTGTACGGCTCCGCAGTGGATGGCGGCCTGAAGCCACACAGTGATATTGATTTG
CTGGTTACGGTGACCGTAAGGCTTGATGAAACAACGCGGCGAGCTTTGATCAACGACCTTTTGGAAACTT
CGGCTTCCCCTGGAGAGAGCGAGATTCTCCGCGCTGTAGAAGTCACCATTGTTGTGCACGACGACATCAT
TCCGTGGCGTTATCCAGCTAAGCGCGAACTGCAATTTGGAGAATGGCAGCGCAATGACATTCTTGCAGGT
ATCTTCGAGCCAGCCACGATCGACATTGATCTGGCTATCTTGCTGACAAAAGCAAGAGAACATAGCGTTG
CCTTGGTAGGTCCAGCGGCGGAGGAACTCTTTGATCCGGTTCCTGAACAGGATCTATTTGAGGCGCTAAA
TGAAACCTTAACGCTATGGAACTCGCCGCCCGACTGGGCTGGCGATGAGCGAAATGTAGTGCTTACGTTG
TCCCGCATTTGGTACAGCGCAGTAACCGGCAAAATCGCGCCGAAGGATGTCGCTGCCGACTGGGCAATGG
AGCGCCTGCCGGCCCAGTATCAGCCCGTCATACTTGAAGCTAGACAGGCTTATCTTGGACAAGAAGAAGA
TCGCTTGGCCTCGCGCGCAGATCAGTTGGAAGAATTTGTCCACTACGTGAAAGGCGAGATCACCAAGGTA
GTCGGCAAATAATGTCTAGCTAGAAATTCGTTCAAGCCGACGCCGCTTCGCGGCGCGGCTTAACTCAAGC
GTTAGATGCACTAAGCACATAATTGCTCACAGCCAAACTATCAGGTCAAGTCTGCTTTTATTATTTTTAA
GCGTGCATAATAAGCCCTACACAAATTGGGAGATATATCATGCATGACCAAAATCCCTTAACGTGAGTTT
TCGTTCCACTGAGCGTCAGACCCCGTAGAAAAGATCAAAGGATCTTCTTGAGATCCTTTTTTTCTGCGCG
TAATCTGCTGCTTGCAAACAAAAAAACCACCGCTACCAGCGGTGGTTTGTTTGCCGGATCAAGAGCTACC
AACTCTTTTTCCGAAGGTAACTGGCTTCAGCAGAGCGCAGATACCAAATACTGTCCTTCTAGTGTAGCCG
TAGTTAGGCCACCACTTCAAGAACTCTGTAGCACCGCCTACATACCTCGCTCTGCTAATCCTGTTACCAG
TGGCTGCTGCCAGTGGCGATAAGTCGTGTCTTACCGGGTTGGACTCAAGACGATAGTTACCGGATAAGGC
GCAGCGGTCGGGCTGAACGGGGGGTTCGTGCACACAGCCCAGCTTGGAGCGAACGACCTACACCGAACTG
AGATACCTACAGCGTGAGCTATGAGAAAGCGCCACGCTTCCCGAAGGGAGAAAGGCGGACAGGTATCCGG
TAAGCGGCAGGGTCGGAACAGGAGAGCGCACGAGGGAGCTTCCAGGGGGAAACGCCTGGTATCTTTATAG
TCCTGTCGGGTTTCGCCACCTCTGACTTGAGCGTCGATTTTTGTGATGCTCGTCAGGGGGGCGGAGCCTA
TGGAAAAACGCCAGCAACGCGGCCTTTTTACGGTTCCTGGCCTTTTGCTGGCCTTTTGCTCACATGTTCT
TTCCTGCGTTATCCCCTGATTCTGTGGATAACCGTATTACCGCCTTTGAGTGAGCTGATACCGCTCGCCG
CAGCCGAACGACCGAGCGCAGCGAGTCAGTGAGCGAGGAAATCGTCACCTGCAGGAAGGTTTAAACGCAT
TTAGGTGACACTATAGAAGTGTGTATCGCTCGAGGGATCCGAATTCGAAGTCTTGGTACGGAGGGGATCC
GATCGACAAGCCGAACATATGGGTTTTTTGCTCACCTGTGATTGCTCCTACTCAAATACAAAAACATCAA
ATTTTCTGTCAATAAAGCATATTTATTTATATTTATTTTACAGGAAAGAATTCCTTTTAAAGTGTATTTT
AACCTATAATGAAAAACGATTAAAAAAAATACATAAAATAATTCGAAAATTTTTGAATAGCCCAGGTTGA
TAAAAATTCATTTCATACGTTTTATAACTTATGCCCCTAAGTATTTTTTGACCATAGTGTTTCAATTCTA
CATTAATTTTACAGAGTAGAATGAAACGCCACCTACTCAGCCAAGAGGCGAAAAGGTTAGCTCGCCAAGC
AGAGAGGGCGCCAGTGCTCACTACTTTTTATAATTCTCAACTTCTTTTTCCAGACTCAGTTCGTATATAT
AGACCTATTTTCAATTTAACGTCGGGGCCTCAACTTTGTATAATAAAGTTGAACGAGAAACGTAAAATGA
TATAAATATCAATATATTAAATTAGATTTTGCATAAAAAACAGACTACATAATACTGTAAAACACAACAT
ATCCAGTCACTATGGGCCGCATTAGGCACCCCAGGCTTTACACTTTATGCTTCCGGCTCGTATAATGTGT
GGATTTTGAGTTAGGATCCGTCGAGATTTTCAGGAGCTACGCGGAACCCCTATTTGTTTATTTTTCTAAA
TACATTCAAATATGTATCCGCTCATGAGACAATAACCCTGATAAATGCTTCAATAATATTGAAAAAGGAA
GAGTATGAGTATTCAACATTTCCGTGTCGCCCTTATTCCCTTTTTTGCGGCATTTTGCCTTCCTGTTTTT
GCTCACCCAGAAACGCTGGTGAAAGTAAAAGATGCTGAAGATCAGTTGGGTGCACGAGTGGGTTACATCG
AACTGGATCTCAACAGCGGTAAGATCCTTGAGAGTTTTCGCCCCGAAGAACGTTTTCCAATGATGAGCAC
TTTTAAAGTTCTGCTATGTGGCGCGGTATTATCCCGTATTGACGCCGGGCAAGAGCAACTCGGTCGCCGC
ATACACTATTCTCAGAATGACTTGGTTGAGTACTCACCAGTCACAGAAAAGCATCTTACGGATGGCATGA
CAGTAAGAGAATTATGCAGTGCTGCCATAACCATGAGTGATAACACTGCGGCCAACTTACTTCTGACAAC
GATCGGAGGACCGAAGGAGCTAACCGCTTTTTTGCACAACATGGGGGATCATGTAACTCGCCTTGATCGT
TGGGAACCGGAGCTGAATGAAGCCATACCAAACGACGAGCGTGACACCACGATGCCTGTAGCAATGGCAA
CAACGTTGCGCAAACTATTAACTGGCGAACTACTTACTCTAGCTTCCCGGCAACAATTAATAGACTGGAT
GGAGGCGGATAAAGTTGCAGGACCACTTCTGCGCTCGGCCCTTCCGGCTGGCTGGTTTATTGCTGATAAA
TCTGGAGCCGGTGAGCGTGGGTCCCGCGGTATCATTGCAGCACTGGGGCCAGATGGTAAGCCCTCCCGTA
TCGTAGTTATCTACACGACGGGGAGTCAGGCAACTATGGATGAACGAAATAGACAGATCGCTGAGATAGG
TGCCTCACTGATTAAGCATTGGTAATGGATCCGGCTTACTAAAAGCCAGATAACAGTATGCGTATTTGCG
CGCTGATTTTTGCGGTATAAGAATATATACTGATATGTATACCCGAAGTATGTCAAAAAGAGGTATGCTA
TGAAGCAGCGTATTACAGTGACAGTTGACAGCGACAGCTATCAGTTGCTCAAGGCATATATGATGTCAAT
ATCTCCGGTCTGGTAAGCACAACCATGCAGAATGAAGCCCGTCGTCTGCGTGCCGAACGCTGGAAAGCGG
AAAATCAGGAAGGGATGGCTGAGGTCGCCCGGTTTATTGAAATGAACGGCTCTTTTGCTGACGAGAACAG
GGGCTGGTGAAATGCAGTTTAAGGTTTACACCTATAAAAGAGAGAGCCGTTATCGTCTGTTTGTGGATGT
ACAGAGTGATATTATCGATACACCGGGCCGTCGCATGGTTATTCCACTTGCGTCTGCGCGCTTGCTCTCA
GATAAAGTCTCCCGTGAACTTTACCCGGTGGTGCATATCGGGGATGAAAGCTGGCGCATGATGACCACCG
ATATGGCCAGTGTGCCGGTTTCCGTTATCGGGGAAGAAGTGGCTGATCTCAGCCACCGCGAAAATGACAT
CAAAAACGCCATTAACCTGATGTTCTGGGGAATATAATGTCAGGCTCCCTTATACACAGCCAGTCTGCAC
GTCGCATAGTGACTGGATATGTTGTGTTTTACAGTATTATGTAGTCTGTTTTTTATGCAAAATCTAATTT
AATATATTGATATTTATATCATTTTACGTTTCTCGTTCAACTTTTCTATACAAAGTTGTCCAGCTGGAGC
GAGACCGGAGTCGTCTTCGCTTTCCGAATTCGAGCTCGGTACCTCGCGAATGCATCTAGATATCAGATCT
GGATCCCGGGCCCGTCGACTGCAGAGGCCTGCATGCAAGCTTGATAACTTGTGAAGACGACCATGGTCTC
ACCATCAACTTTGTATACAAAAGTTGAACGAGAAACGTAAAATGATATAAATATCAATATATTAAATTAG
ATTTTGCATAAAAAACAGACTACATAATACTGTAAAACACAACATATCCAGTCACTATGGGCCGCATTAG
GCACCCCAGGCTTTACACTTTATGCTTCCGGCTCGTATAATGTGTGGATTTTGAGTTAGGATCCGTCGAG
ATTTTCAGGAGCTAAGGAAGCTAAAATGGAGAAAAAAATCACTGGATATACCACCGTTGATATATCCCAA
TGGCATCGTAAAGAACATTTTGAGGCATTTCAGTCAGTTGCTCAATGTACCTATAACCAGACCGTTCAGC
TGGATATTACGGCCTTTTTAAAGACCGTAAAGAAAAATAAGCACAAGTTTTATCCGGCCTTTATTCACAT
TCTTGCCCGCCTGATGAATGCTCATCCGGAATTCCGTATGGCAATGAAAGACGGTGAGCTGGTGATATGG
GATAGTGTTCACCCTTGTTACACCGTTTTCCATGAGCAAACTGAAACGTTTTCATCGCTCTGGAGTGAAT
ACCACGACGATTTCCGGCAGTTTCTACACATATATTCGCAAGATGTGGCGTGTTACGGTGAAAACCTGGC
CTATTTCCCTAAAGGGTTTATTGAGAATATGTTTTTCGTGTCAGCCAATCCCTGGGTGAGTTTCACCAGT
TTTGATTTAAACGTGGCCAATATGGACAACTTCTTCGCCCCCGTTTTCACCATGGGCAAATATTATACGC
AAGGCGACAAGGTGCTGATGCCGCTGGCGATTCAGGTTCATCATGCCGTTTGTGATGGCTTCCATGTCGG
CAGAATGCTTAATGAATTACAACAGTACTGCGATGAGTGGCAGGGCGGGGCGTAAACGCGTGGCACATAT
ACCTGCCGTTCACTATTATTTAGTGAAATGAGATATTATGATATTTTCTGAATTGTGATTAAAAAGGCAA
CTTTATGCCCATGCAACAGAAACTATAAAAAATACAGAGAATGAAAAGAAACAGATAGATTTTTTAGTTC
TTTAGGCCCGTAGTCTGCAAATCCTTTTATGATTTTCTATCAAACAAAAGAGGAAAATAGACCAGTTGCA
ATCCAAACGAGAGTCTAATAGAATGAGGTCGAAAAGTAAATCGCGCGGGTTTGTTACTGATAAAGCAGGC
AAGACCTAAAATGTGTAAAGGGCAAAGTGTATACTTTGGCGTCACCCCTTACATATTTTAGGTCTTTTTT
TATTGTGCGTAACTAACTTGCCATCTTCAAACAGGAGGGCTGGAAGAAGCAGACCGCTAACACAGTACAT
AAAAAAGGAGACATGAACGATGAACATCAAAAAGTTTGCAAAACAAGCAACAGTATTAACCTTTACTACC
GCACTGCTGGCAGGAGGCGCAACTCAAGCGTTTGCGAAAGAAACGAACCAAAAGCCATATAAGGAAACAT
ACGGCATTTCCCATATTACACGCCATGATATGCTGCAAATCCCTGAACAGCAAAAAAATGAAAAATATCA
AGTTCCTGAATTCGATTCGTCCACAATTAAAAATATCTCTTCTGCAAAAGGCCTGGACGTTTGGGACAGC
TGGCCATTACAAAACGCTGACGGCACTGTCGCAAACTATCACGGCTACCACATCGTCTTTGCATTAGCCG
GAGATCCTAAAAATGCGGATGACACATCGATTTACATGTTCTATCAAAAAGTCGGCGAAACTTCTATTGA
CAGCTGGAAAAACGCTGGCCGCGTCTTTAAAGACAGCGACAAATTCGATGCAAATGATTCTATCCTAAAA
GACCAAACACAAGAATGGTCAGGTTCAGCCACATTTACATCTGACGGAAAAATCCGTTTATTCTACACTG
ATTTCTCCGGTAAACATTACGGCAAACAAACACTGACAACTGCACAAGTTAACGTATCAGCATCAGACAG
CTCTTTGAACATCAACGGTGTAGAGGATTATAAATCAATCTTTGACGGTGACGGAAAAACGTATCAAAAT
GTACAGCAGTTCATCGATGAAGGCAACTACAGCTCAGGCGACAACCATACGCTGAGAGATCCTCACTACG
TAGAAGATAAAGGCCACAAATACTTAGTATTTGAAGCAAACACTGGAACTGAAGATGGCTACCAAGGCGA
AGAATCTTTATTTAACAAAGCATACTATGGCAAAAGCACATCATTCTTCCGTCAAGAAAGTCAAAAACTT
CTGCAAAGCGATAAAAAACGCACGGCTGAGTTAGCAAACGGCGCTCTCGGTATGATTGAGCTAAACGATG
ATTACACACTGAAAAAAGTGATGAAACCGCTGATTGCATCTAACACAGTAACAGATGAAATTGAACGCGC
GAACGTCTTTAAAATGAACGGCAAATGGTACCTGTTCACTGACTCCCGCGGATCAAAAATGACGATTGAC
GGCATTACGTCTAACGATATTTACATGCTTGGTTATGTTTCTAATTCTTTAACTGGCCCATACAAGCCGC
TGAACAAAACTGGCCTTGTGTTAAAAATGGATCTTGATCCTAACGATGTAACCTTTACTTACTCACACTT
CGCTGTACCTCAAGCGAAAGGAAACAATGTCGTGATTACAAGCTATATGACAAACAGAGGATTCTACGCA
GACAAACAATCAACGTTTGCGCCAAGCTTCCTGCTGAACATCAAAGGCAAGAAAACATCTGTTGTCAAAG
ACAGCATCCTTGAACAAGGACAATTAACAGTTAACAAATAAATGTCAGGCTCCCTTATACACAGCCAGTC
TGCACGTCGCATAGTGACTGGATATGTTGTGTTTTACAGTATTATGTAGTCTGTTTTTTATGCAAAATCT
AATTTAATATATTGATATTTATATCATTTTACGTTTCTCGTTCAACTTTTTAATACAAAGTTGCCTCCGG
AACATAATGGTGCATCTAGATGCCCATTCCTGTAGACTTCTTAATCGAAGTTCACCCGGATATCTTTCCT
ATATATACTGTACTCTTGCAGAATATGTACTTGGGAATCATAAGGATGCGAAGGACGTACGCGCTGTGTC
TGTAACTAAGGGGTTGCTTTCGGGTACCTACCATGCCAATGATGGGACTACCGCCGGATAGGAATCCCTT
TTGGGTGCACACCGTCACCTCCAGTTCCGTCTGCCTGAGTTCGGCAATGGAAATCAGGTACTCAAAGGAT
GCATCGTAGACGGGGTTGCAGTTGTCCTTGATCACGCTCGTCTTGCGTTTCGACTCCTTGGTGCGTCCAG
GCAACAGATACAGCTTAACATACGGATCGGGGATATTGCTGGGATCGCGAAGTGGTATCTTCTGGATTTT
GTGTATGGTCACGTCTAGTTTTTGACGCTGGGCGCTGTAGCGGATCGACAACTGCATTCGTCCAAGGCCA
TGTTCGCCGGGTGAGGAGGTGGAGTCTGGAAAGCGGTGGGTCAGCACAGAGGTGGCCAGCTCGCTGATGG
GTTTTTCGCTGGAGGTGGAGGCCGACATGGCCGGGGAGATTTTCGTAGCCGCCACAGGATCTTCTTCACT
GATGGGCGATTCGGCGGACAAACGCTTGCTGGATGCCTGAGATTCCTAAAAGCAATGGCAAATTAGATTC
AATTAAAACAGAAATTGTTTATATAACAGAGTAAAAGCAAAAAAAAAGGAATCACAGATTCTCCCCGACG
GGGAATTGAACCCCGTTCTCCCGCGTGACAGGCGGGGATACTAACCACTATACTATCGAGGACGTTGAAA
ATGAATTCAATTAAGACGTCAGAATTCTCGAGGCGGCCGCATGTGAGTCTCCCTATAGTGAGTCGTATTA
ATTTCGCGGGCGCGTCAGCGGGAGAGCCGTTGTAAGGCGGCA
